Addgene plasmid #183850: JBL6413
Purpose: sfGFP reporter under the control of Mutant E. coli thiB TPP Riboswitch under the control of a Constitutive promoter
Depositing lab: Julius Lucks. Depositing organization: Northwestern University. Publication: A transient intermediate RNA structure underlies the regulatory function of the E. coli thiB TPP translational riboswitch. Berman KE, Steans R, Hertz LM, Lucks JB. RNA. 2023 Nov;29(11):1658-1672. doi: 10.1261/rna.079427.122. Epub 2023 Jul 7. PubMed 37419663.
Backbone
  Vector backbone: p15a
  Vector type: Bacterial Expression
Growth in bacteria
  Bacterial resistance: Chloramphenicol, 25 μg/mL
  Growth temperature: 37°C
  Growth strain: DH5alpha
  Copy number: Low Copy
Gene/Insert
  Gene/Insert name: E. coli thiB TPP Riboswitch Randomized A nt90-99 regulated sfGFP
  Species: E. coli
  Promoter: J23119 - Anderson Promoter
  Cloning method: Gibson Cloning
Terms and licenses: Academic/Nonprofit Terms; Industry Terms: Not Available to Industry
Depositor comments: Spe1/J23119 Promoter + thiB TPP thiB E. coli Riboswitch Rand Full Linker 1+ sfGFP
How to cite: JBL6413 was a gift from Julius Lucks (Addgene plasmid # 183850 ; http://n2t.net/addgene:183850 ; RRID:Addgene_183850)
