[The description below was written by a language model from this plasmid's Addgene catalogue record and pLannotate feature annotations shown in this document.]
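Description:
JBL6413 is a 3,454 nt bacterial expression plasmid built on a p15A backbone and used as a fluorescent reporter for a mutant version of the E. coli thiB thiamine pyrophosphate (TPP) riboswitch. It replicates in E. coli from the p15A origin, which the catalogue lists as low copy and which is compatible with ColE1-type plasmids. Selection is by chloramphenicol, through a cat gene driven by its own promoter and followed by the lambda t0 terminator. Short annotated fragments of IS1, an RSF origin, and the tet and lac UV5 promoters appear to be backbone remnants or partial sequence matches rather than functional parts.

The reporter cassette begins with the strong constitutive Anderson promoter J23119, in the variant that ends in an SpeI site. It is followed directly by the thiB TPP riboswitch leader and then by the superfolder GFP coding sequence. Downstream lie a 5S rRNA segment and a partial rrnB T1 terminator, consistent with an rrnB-derived termination region, and a short tag-like fragment is annotated between sfGFP and this region. Because transcription is constitutive, differences in fluorescence reflect riboswitch control of sfGFP expression; the associated publication describes the thiB element as a translational riboswitch. In this variant, nucleotides 90 to 99 of the riboswitch are replaced with a randomized sequence (labelled "Randomized A"), and the depositor notes describe this as a fully randomized linker. The record does not state the exact substituted sequence or its measured effect. The construct is suited to in vivo fluorescence assays comparing regulation by mutant and wild-type riboswitches, to test how this region contributes to regulatory function.
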