Features (pLannotate 1.2.2; 14 found; start..end, strand, type, name):
     16..50      +  promoter       J23119(SpeI) promoter: bacterial promoter (Registry of Standard Biological Parts BBa J23119) modified to end with an SpeI site
     50..149     +  ncRNA          TPP: Accession: RF00059 - TPP riboswitch (THI element)
    193..906     +  CDS            Superfolder GFP: Superfolder GFP is a basic (constitutively fluorescent) green fluorescent protein published in 2005, derived from Aequorea victoria. It is reported to be a very rapidly-maturing weak dimer.
    974..991     +  CDS            capTEV™ (fragment): composite tag for in vivo biotinylation, TEV protease cleavage, and 6xHis tagging
   1098..1213    +  ncRNA          5S rRNA: Accession: RF00001 - 5S ribosomal RNA
   1217..1282    +  terminator     rrnB T1 terminator (fragment): transcription terminator T1 from the E. coli rrnB gene
   1318..1415    +  promoter       cat promoter: promoter of the E. coli cat gene encoding chloramphenicol acetyltransferase
   1416..2072    +  CDS            cat: CAT_ECOLX - Experimental evidence at protein level: Swiss-Prot protein existence level 1. This enzyme is an effector of chloramphenicol resistance in bacteria. From Escherichia coli. This protein is used as a marker in many commonly used cloning vectors, such as pACYC184.
   2096..2190    +  terminator     lambda t0 terminator: transcription terminator from phage lambda
   2326..2469    +  mobile_element IS1 (fragment): prokaryotic transposable element IS1
   2588..2643    -  rep_origin     RSF ori (fragment): Plasmids containing the RSF 1030 origin of replication can be propagated in E. coli cells that contain additional plasmids with compatible origins.
   2731..3276    -  rep_origin     p15A ori: Plasmids containing the medium-copy-number p15A origin of replication can be propagated in E. coli cells that contain a second plasmid with the ColE1 origin.
   3388..3412    +  promoter       tet promoter (fragment): E. coli promoter for tetracycline efflux protein gene
   3433..3454    +  promoter       lac UV5 promoter (fragment): E. coli lac promoter with an "up" mutation
>Addgene plasmid #183850 | JBL6413 | addgene full sequence | sequence record 370984 | Addgene NGS Result
GAATTCTAAAGATCTTTGACAGCTAGCTCAGTCCTAGGTATAATACTAGTCCGTTCTCAACGGGGTGCCA
CGCGTACGCGTGCGCTGAGAAAATACCCGTCGAACCTGATCCGGATAACGCCGGCGAAGGGATTTGAGGT
TGAAGATGAAGTCCTTTGCCACTCTTTTTTGAGGTGCAAAGTGTTAAAAAAAATGAGCAAAGGAGAAGAA
CTTTTCACTGGAGTTGTCCCAATTCTTGTTGAATTAGATGGTGATGTTAATGGGCACAAATTTTCTGTCC
GTGGAGAGGGTGAAGGTGATGCTACAAACGGAAAACTCACCCTTAAATTTATTTGCACTACTGGAAAACT
ACCTGTTCCGTGGCCAACACTTGTCACTACTCTGACCTATGGTGTTCAATGCTTTTCCCGTTATCCGGAT
CACATGAAACGGCATGACTTTTTCAAGAGTGCCATGCCCGAAGGTTATGTACAGGAACGCACTATATCTT
TCAAAGATGACGGGACCTACAAGACGCGTGCTGAAGTCAAGTTTGAAGGTGATACCCTTGTTAATCGTAT
CGAGTTAAAGGGTATTGATTTTAAAGAAGATGGAAACATTCTTGGACACAAACTCGAGTACAACTTTAAC
TCACACAATGTATACATCACGGCAGACAAACAAAAGAATGGAATCAAAGCTAACTTCAAAATTCGCCACA
ACGTTGAAGATGGTTCCGTTCAACTAGCAGACCATTATCAACAAAATACTCCAATTGGCGATGGCCCTGT
CCTTTTACCAGACAACCATTACCTGTCGACACAATCTGTCCTTTCGAAAGATCCCAACGAAAAGCGTGAC
CACATGGTCCTTCTTGAGTTTGTAACTGCTGCTGGGATTACACATGGCATGGATGAGCTCTACAAATAAG
GATCTGAAGCTTGGGCCCGAACAAAAACTCATCTCAGAAGAGGATCTGAATAGCGCCGTCGACCATCATC
ATCATCATCATTGAGTTTAAACGGTCTCCAGCTTGGCTGTTTTGGCGGATGAGAGAAGATTTTCAGCCTG
ATACAGATTAAATCAGAACGCAGAAGCGGTCTGATAAAACAGAATTTGCCTGGCGGCAGTAGCGCGGTGG
TCCCACCTGACCCCATGCCGAACTCAGAAGTGAAACGCCGTAGCGCCGATGGTAGTGTGGGGTCTCCCCA
TGCGAGAGTAGGGAACTGCCAGGCATCAAATAAAACGAAAGGCTCAGTAGAAAGACTGGGCCTTTCGTTT
TATCTGTTGTTTGTCGGTGAACTGGATCCTTACTCGAGTCTAGACTGCAGTTGATCGGGCACGTAAGAGG
TTCCAACTTTCACCATAATGAAATAAGATCACTACCGGGCGTATTTTTTGAGTTATCGAGATTTTCAGGA
GCTAAGGAAGCTAAAATGGAGAAAAAAATCACTGGATATACCACCGTTGATATATCCCAATGGCATCGTA
AAGAACATTTTGAGGCATTTCAGTCAGTTGCTCAATGTACCTATAACCAGACCGTTCAGCTGGATATTAC
GGCCTTTTTAAAGACCGTAAAGAAAAATAAGCACAAGTTTTATCCGGCCTTTATTCACATTCTTGCCCGC
CTGATGAATGCTCATCCGGAATTTCGTATGGCAATGAAAGACGGTGAGCTGGTGATATGGGATAGTGTTC
ACCCTTGTTACACCGTTTTCCATGAGCAAACTGAAACGTTTTCATCGCTCTGGAGTGAATACCACGACGA
TTTCCGGCAGTTTCTACACATATATTCGCAAGATGTGGCGTGTTACGGTGAAAACCTGGCCTATTTCCCT
AAAGGGTTTATTGAGAATATGTTTTTCGTCTCAGCCAATCCCTGGGTGAGTTTCACCAGTTTTGATTTAA
ACGTGGCCAATATGGACAACTTCTTCGCCCCCGTTTTCACCATGGGCAAATATTATACGCAAGGCGACAA
GGTGCTGATGCCGCTGGCGATTCAGGTTCATCATGCCGTTTGTGATGGCTTCCATGTCGGCAGAATGCTT
AATGAATTACAACAGTACTGCGATGAGTGGCAGGGCGGGGCGTAATTTGATATCGAGCTCGCTTGGACTC
CTGTTGATAGATCCAGTAATGACCTCAGAACTCCATCTGGATTTGTTCAGAACGCTCGGTTGCCGCCGGG
CGTTTTTTATTGGTGAGAATCCAAGCCTCCGATCAACGTCTCATTTTCGCCAAAAGTTGGCCCAGGGCTT
CCCGGTATCAACAGGGACACCAGGATTTATTTATTCTGCGAAGTGATCTTCCGTCACAGGTATTTATTCG
GCGCAAAGTGCGTCGGGTGATGCTGCCAACTTACTGATTTAGTGTATGATGGTGTTTTTGAGGTGCTCCA
GTGGCTTCTGTTTCTATCAGCTGTCCCTCCTGTTCAGCTACTGACGGGGTGGTGCGTAACGGCAAAAGCA
CCGCCGGACATCAGCGCTAGCGGAGTGTATACTGGCTTACTATGTTGGCACTGATGAGGGTGTCAGTGAA
GTGCTTCATGTGGCAGGAGAAAAAAGGCTGCACCGGTGCGTCAGCAGAATATGTGATACAGGATATATTC
CGCTTCCTCGCTCACTGACTCGCTACGCTCGGTCGTTCGACTGCGGCGAGCGGAAATGGCTTACGAACGG
GGCGGAGATTTCCTGGAAGATGCCAGGAAGATACTTAACAGGGAAGTGAGAGGGCCGCGGCAAAGCCGTT
TTTCCATAGGCTCCGCCCCCCTGACAAGCATCACGAAATCTGACGCTCAAATCAGTGGTGGCGAAACCCG
ACAGGACTATAAAGATACCAGGCGTTTCCCCCTGGCGGCTCCCTCGTGCGCTCTCCTGTTCCTGCCTTTC
GGTTTACCGGTGTCATTCCGCTGTTATGGCCGCGTTTGTCTCATTCCACGCCTGACACTCAGTTCCGGGT
AGGCAGTTCGCTCCAAGCTGGACTGTATGCACGAACCCCCCGTTCAGTCCGACCGCTGCGCCTTATCCGG
TAACTATCGTCTTGAGTCCAACCCGGAAAGACATGCAAAAGCACCACTGGCAGCAGCCACTGGTAATTGA
TTTAGAGGAGTTAGTCTTGAAGTCATGCGCCGGTTAAGGCTAAACTGAAAGGACAAGTTTTGGTGACTGC
GCTCCTCCAAGCCAGTTACCTCGGTTCAAAGAGTTGGTAGCTCAGAGAACCTTCGAAAAACCGCCCTGCA
AGGCGGTTTTTTCGTTTTCAGAGCAAGAGATTACGCGCAGACCAAAACGATCTCAAGAAGATCATCTTAT
TAATCAGATAAAATATTTCTAGATTTCAGTGCAATTTATCTCTTCAAATGTAGCACCTGAAGTCAGCCCC
ATACGATATAAGTTGTAATTCTCATGTTTGACAGCTTATCATCGATAAGCTTCCGATGGCGCGCCGAGAG
GCTTTACACTTTATGCTTCCGGCT
